Addgene plasmid #134622: pBa.GFP-KIF13A tail 361-1749
Purpose: Mammalian expression of mouse KIF13A 361-1749
Depositing lab: Marvin Bentley. Depositing organization: Rensselaer Polytechnic Institute. Publication: A novel strategy to visualize vesicle-bound kinesins reveals the diversity of kinesin-mediated transport. Yang R, Bostick Z, Garbouchian A, Luisi J, Banker G, Bentley M. Traffic. 2019 Aug 28. doi: 10.1111/tra.12692. PubMed 31461551.
Backbone
  Vector backbone: pBa-eGFP
  Vector type: Mammalian Expression
Growth in bacteria
  Bacterial resistance: Ampicillin, 100 μg/mL
  Growth temperature: 37°C
  Growth strain: NEB Stable
  Copy number: High Copy
Gene/Insert
  Gene/Insert name: KIF13A
  Species: M. musculus (mouse)
  Mutation: WT with deletion of the 360 N-terminal residues.
  Entrez Gene: Kif13a (a.k.a. 4930505I07Rik, mKIAA4109)
  Promoter: Chicken Beta actin
  Tag / fusion protein: eGFP (N terminal on insert)
  Cloning method: Restriction Enzyme; 5′ cloning site Unknown (unknown if destroyed)
Terms and licenses: Academic/Nonprofit Terms; Industry Terms: Not Available to Industry
Depositor comments: pBa vector is susceptable to recombination and should not be grown in fast growing bacteria or cloned using recombination.
How to cite: pBa.GFP-KIF13A tail 361-1749 was a gift from Marvin Bentley (Addgene plasmid # 134622 ; http://n2t.net/addgene:134622 ; RRID:Addgene_134622)
