[The description below was written by a language model from this plasmid's Addgene catalogue record and pLannotate feature annotations shown in this document.]
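Description:
pBa.GFP-KIF13A tail 361-1749 is a mammalian expression plasmid of about 11 kb, built on the pBa-eGFP backbone, that produces an EGFP-tagged, motor-less fragment of the mouse kinesin KIF13A. It is maintained in E. coli through a high-copy ColE1/pUC-type origin and selected with ampicillin via the β-lactamase gene. The annotation also picks up short remnants of lac promoter/operator, lacI, lacZα, rop and bom sequences, which are leftovers from the bacterial cloning vector and play no part in expression. The depositor notes that pBa vectors are prone to recombination, which is why a recombination-limiting host strain is listed for propagation.

The expression cassette begins with the chicken β-actin promoter followed by a chimeric chicken β-actin/rabbit β-globin intron, an arrangement that gives strong constitutive transcription and efficient splicing in mammalian cells. This drives an EGFP coding sequence joined through a short polylinker to the Kif13a fragment, so that the fluorescent protein sits at the N-terminus of the insert. The transcript ends in SV40-derived sequence, namely a small large T antigen fragment and the SV40 polyadenylation signal. The insert is otherwise wild type but lacks the first 360 residues. From general knowledge of this kinesin family, that region corresponds to the N-terminal motor domain, leaving the tail portion named in the construct title. According to the associated publication title, the plasmid belongs to a strategy for visualising vesicle-bound kinesins. A fluorescent tail-only construct like this one can presumably report which vesicle populations the kinesin associates with, without itself moving along microtubules.
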