Features (pLannotate 1.2.2; 17 found; start..end, strand, type, name):
      1..276     +  promoter       chicken β-actin promoter: No description available
    277..1246    +  intron         chimeric intron: chimera between introns from chicken β-actin and rabbit β-globin
   1309..2022    +  CDS            EGFP: EGFP is a basic (constitutively fluorescent) green fluorescent protein published in 1996, derived from Aequorea victoria. It is reported to be a rapidly-maturing weak dimer with moderate acid sensitivity.
   2070..2126    +  misc_feature   MCS: multiple cloning site
   2122..6288    +  CDS            Kif13a (fragment): KI13A_MOUSE - Experimental evidence at protein level: Swiss-Prot protein existence level 1. Plus end-directed microtubule-dependent motor protein involved in intracellular transport and regulating various processes such as mannose-6-phosphate receptor (M6PR) transport to the plasma membrane, endosomal sorting during melanosome biogenesis and cytokinesis. During melanosome maturation, required for delivering melanogenic enzymes from recycling endosomes to nascent melanosomes by creating peripheral recycling endosomal subdomains in melanocytes. Also required for the abcission step in cytokinesis
   6304..6389    +  CDS            large T antigen (fragment): large T antigen from SV40 (simian virus 40)
   6412..6546    +  polyA_signal   SV40 poly(A) signal: SV40 polyadenylation signal
   6599..6621    -  protein_bind   lac operator (fragment): The lac repressor binds to the lac operator to inhibit transcription in E. coli. This inhibition can be relieved by adding lactose or isopropyl-β-D-thiogalactopyranoside (IPTG). lac repressor encoded by lacI
   6625..6655    -  promoter       lac promoter: promoter for the E. coli lac operon
   6670..6691    -  protein_bind   CAP binding site: CAP binding activates transcription in the presence of cAMP. E. coli catabolite activator protein
   6704..6796    -  CDS            lacI (fragment): lac repressor; lacI; The lac repressor binds to the lac operator to inhibit transcription in E. coli. This inhibition can be relieved by adding lactose or isopropyl-β-D-thiogalactopyranoside (IPTG).
   6979..7567    -  rep_origin     ori: high-copy-number ColE1/pMB1/pBR322/pUC origin of replication
   7738..8598    -  CDS            AmpR: β-lactamase; bla; confers resistance to ampicillin, carbenicillin, and related antibiotics
   8599..8703    -  promoter       AmpR promoter: bla
   8798..8833    +  CDS            rop (fragment): Rop protein, which maintains plasmids at low copy number; rop
   8935..9034    +  misc_feature   bom (fragment): basis of mobility region from pBR322
   9040..9194    -  CDS            lacZα (fragment): LacZα fragment of β-galactosidase; lacZ fragment
>Addgene plasmid #134622 | pBa.GFP-KIF13A tail 361-1749 | addgene full sequence | sequence record 267804 | Addgene NGS Result
TCGAGGTGAGCCCCACGTTCTGCTTCACTCTCCCCATCTCCCCCCCCTCCCCACCCCCAATTTTGTATTT
ATTTATTTTTTAATTATTTTGTGCAGCGATGGGGGCGGGGGGGGGGGGGGCGCGCGCCAGGCGGGGCGGG
GCGGGGCGAGGGGCGGGGCGGGGCGAGGCGGAGAGGTGCGGCGGCAGCCAATCAGAGCGGCGCGCTCCGA
AAGTTTCCTTTTATGGCGAGGCGGCGGCGGCGGCGGCCCTATAAAAAGCGAAGCGCGCGGCGGGCGGGAG
TCGCTGCGCGCTGCCTTCGCCCCGTGCCCCGCTCCGCCGCCGCCTCGCGCCGCCCGCCCCGGCTCTGACT
GACCGCGTTACTCCCACAGGTGAGCGGGCGGGACGGCCCTTCTCCTCCGGGCTGTAATTAGCGCTTGGTT
TAATGACGGCTCGTTTCTTTTCTGTGGCTGCGTGAAAGCCTTAAAGGGCTCCGGGAGGGCCCTTTGTGCG
GGGGGGAGCGGCTCGGGGGGTGCGTGCGTGTGTGTGTGCGTGGGGAGCGCCGCGTGCGGCTCCGCGCTGC
CCGGCGGCTGTGAGCGCTGCGGGCGCGGCGCGGGGCTTTGTGCGCTCCGCAGTGTGCGCGAGGGGAGCGC
GGCCGGGGGCGGTGCCCCGCGGTGCGGGGGGGGCTGCGAGGGGAACAAAGGCTGCGTGCGGGGTGTGTGC
GTGGGGGGGTGAGCAGGGGGTGTGGGCGCGGCGGTCGGGCTGTAACCCCCCCCTGCACCCCCCTCCCCGA
GTTGCTGAGCACGGCCCGGCTTCGGGTGCGGGGCTCCGTGCGGGGCGTGGCGCGGGGCTCGCCGTGCCGG
GCGGGGGGTGGCGGCAGGTGGGGGTGCCGGGCGGGGCGGGGCCGCCTCGGGCCGGGGAGGGCTCGGGGGA
GGGGCGCGGCGGCCCCCGGAGCGCCGGCGGCTGTCGAGGCGCGGCGAGCCGCAGCCATTGCCTTTTATGG
TAATCGTGCGAGAGGGCGCAGGGACTTCCTTTGTCCCAAATCTGTGCGGAGCCGAAATCTGGGAGGCGCC
GCCGCACCCCCTCTAGCGGGCGCGGGGCGAAGCGGTGCGGCGCCGGCAGGAAGGAAATGGGCGGGGAGGG
CCTTCGTGCGTCGCCGCGCCGCCGTCCCCTTCTCCATCTCCAGCCTCGGGGCTGTCCGCAGGGGGACGGC
TGCCTTCGGGGGGGACGGGGCAGGGCGGGGTTCGGCTTCTGGCGTGTGACCGGCGGGGTTTATATCTTCC
CTTCTCTGTTCCTCCGCAGCCCCCAAGCTTGGCGCGCCTAGGCCTACCATGGTGAGCAAGGGCGGGGAGC
TGTTCACCGGGGTGGTGCCCATCCTGGTCGAGCTGGACGGCGACGTAAACGGCCACAAGTTCAGCGTGTC
CGGCGAGGGCGAGGGCGATGCCACCTACGGCAAGCTGACCCTGAAGTTCATCTGCACCACCGGCAAGCTG
CCCGTGCCCTGGCCCACCCTCGTGACCACCCTGACCTACGGCGTGCAGTGCTTCAGCCGCTACCCCGACC
ACATGAAGCAGCACGACTTCTTCAAGTCCGCCATGCCCGAAGGCTACGTCCAGGAGCGCACCATCTTCTT
CAAGGACGACGGCAACTACAAGACCCGCGCCGAGGTGAAGTTCGAGGGCGACACCCTGGTGAACCGCATC
GAGCTGAAGGGCATCGACTTCAAGGAGGACGGCAACATCCTGGGGCACAAGCTGGAGTACAACTACAACA
GCCACAACGTCTATATCATGGCCGACAAGCAGAAGAACGGCATCAAGGTGAACTTCAAGATCCGCCACAA
CATCGAGGACGGCAGCGTGCAGCTCGCCGACCACTACCAGCAGAACACCCCCATCGGCGACGGCCCCGTG
CTGCTGCCCGACAACCACTACCTGAGCACCCAGTCCGCCCTGAGCAAAGACCCCAACGAGAAGCGCGATC
ACATGGTCCTGCTGGAGTTCGTGACCGCCGCCGGGATCACTCTCGGCATGGACGAGCTGTACGGCGGAGG
ATCCGGAGGCGGCTCTGGCGGAGGGCTGTACAAGTACTCAGATCTCGAGCTCAAGCTTCGAATTCTGCAG
TCGACGGTACCGCGGGCCCGGGATCCCAATGCCAAGGTCATCCGAGAGCTTCGAGAGGAAGTGGAGAAAC
TGAGGGAGCAGCTCTCGCAGGCTGAGGCCATGAAAGCCCCCGAGCTAAAGGAGAAGCTCGAAGAGTCTGA
GAAGCTGATAAAGGAGCTAACGGTGACGTGGGAAGAGAAGCTGAGGAAAACAGAAGCGATCGCACAGGAG
AGACAGCGGCAGCTGGAAAGCATGGGAATCTCCCTGGAGACCTCTGGCATCAAGGTGGGGGACGACAAGT
GCTACCTCGTCAACCTGAACGCAGACCCTGCCCTCAACGAGCTTCTGGTTTACTATTTAAAGGATCATAC
CCGGGTGGGTGCAGATACCTCTCAGGACATCCAGCTCTTCGGAATAGGGATTCAGCCCGAGCACTGTGAG
ATCGACATCGCAGCGGATGGAGACATCACTCTCACGCCCAAAGAAAATGCAAGGTCCTGTGGCAATGGCA
CCCTTGTCTGCAGTACTACCCAGCTGTGGCACGGCGACAGGATCTTATGGGGAAACAACCACTTTTTTAG
AATTAACTTGCCTAAGAGGAAACGGCGGGACTGGTTGAAAGACTTTGAGAGAGAAACCAGTTCCGCGGAG
CACGATCTAGACGCTGCGAGCGAGGCTTCCTCGGAGCCAGACTACAACTACGAGTTCGCACAGATGGAGG
TCATCATGAAAACACTGAACAGCAATGATCCAGTTCAAAATGTGGTTCAGGTCCTGGAGAAGCAGTACCT
GGAAGAGAAGCGGACCGCCCTGGAGGAACAGCGGCTCATGTACGAACGCGAGCTGGAGCAGCTTCGCCAG
CAGCTCTCTCCCGAGAGGCAGCCGCCCAGCAGCGCCTCAGACCGTCTGGCCTACAGCAGCCAGACAGCCC
AGCAGAAGGTGACCCAGTGGGCCGAGGAGAGGGATGAACTCTTTAGGCAGAGCTTGGCCAAGCTTCGAGA
GCAGCTGGTGAAAGCCAACACTTTGGTGAGGGAAGCCAACTTCCTAGCCGAGGAGATGAGCAAACTCACT
GACTACCAAGTGACTCTGCAGATCCCTGCGGCCAACCTCAGTGCCAACAGGAAGAGAGGCGCAATCGTCA
GCGAGCCCGCCATCCAAGCCAGGAGGAAAGGGAAGGGCACCCAGGTCTGGACCATTGAGAAGCTGGAGAA
TAAGCTAATTGATATGAGAGACCTTTACCAAGAATGGAAAGAAAATGTTCCTGAGGCCAAGAGGCTCTAT
GGGAAGCGAGGTGACCCTTTTTATGAAGCGCAGGAGAATCACAACCTCATTGGTGTGGCTAATGTGTTTT
TGGAATGTCTCTTCTGTGATGTGAAGCTTCAATATGCAGTACCCATCATCAGCCAGCAGGGGGAGGTTGC
CGGGCGCCTCCATGTGGAGGTGACGCGCATTACAGGAACCATTCCAGAACGCATGGCGGAGGATGACTCT
TCAGAGAACTCTAGTGAGAGCGGGAGTCTTGAAGTGGTCGACAGCAGCGGCGAAGTCATTCACCGGGTCA
AAAAGCTGACATGCAGGGTGATAATTAAAGAGGCAACCGGGCTACCCATAAGCCTCTCAAATTTCGTCTT
CTGTCAGTACACGTTCTGGGACCAGTGTGAGTCTACAGTGGCTGCTCCAGTGGTGGACCCAGATGTGCCC
TCCCCGCAGTCCAAGGACGCACAGTACACGGTGACCTTCTCTCACTGTAAGGACTACGTGGTGACTGTCA
CAGAAGAGTTCCTGGAGTTCATTTCTGATGGTGCGCTGGCGATTGAAGTGTGGGGCCACAGGTGTGCTGG
GAACGGAAGCCCCATCTGGGAGGTGGACTCGCTCCATGCGAAGACAAGGACATTGCATGACAGGTGGAAT
GAAGTGACCCGGAGAATAGAGGTGTGGATCTCCATTCTGGAGCTGAATGAGCTCGGGGATTATGCCGCTG
TGGAGCTTCACCAGGCGAAAGACGTCAACACCGGCGGCGTCTTCCAACTCAGACAGGGTCACTCCCGTAG
AGTGCAGGTCACAGTGAAACCTGTACAGCACTCAGGGACACTGCCACTCATGGTTGAAGCCATCCTATCA
GTATCCATTGGCTGCGTGACCGCCAGGTCCACCAAGCTGCAGAGAGGGCTGGACAGCTACCAGGAAGAAG
ACTTGAATTGTGTAAGAGAGAGATGGTCCGATGCACTCATTAAACGACGGGAATACTTAGACGAACAGAT
TAAAAAAGTCAGCAATAAAAAAGAGAAAACAGAAGACGACATGGAGCGGGAAGCCAGGCTGGTGGAGCAG
TGGGTGGGGCTGACAGAGGAGAGGAATGCTGTGCTGGTGCCCGCCCCTGGCAGCGGAATCCCCGGGGCAC
CTGCTGACTGGGTCCCACCTCCTGGCATGGAAACACACATCCCGGTTCTCTTCCTGGATCTGAACGCGGA
TGACCTCAGTGCCAATGAGCAGCTGGTGGGCCCCCATGCGTCCGGTGTGAACTCCATCCTGCCCAAGGAA
CACGGCAGTCAGTTTTTCTACCTGCCCATCATAAAGCACAGTGATGACGAGGTTTCAGCCACAGCCTCCT
GGGACTCCTCTGTGCACGACTCTCTTCACCTGAATCGGGTCACACCGCAGAATGAAAGGATCTACCTGAT
CGTGAAGACCACCGTGCAGCTCAGCCACCCGGCCGCCATGGAGCTAGTGTTGCGGAAGCGGATCGCGGCC
AATATTTATAACAAGCAGAGTTTCACCCAGAGTTTGAAGAGACGAATATCACTGATCAATATACGTTACT
CCTGCGGCGTGACCTATGAGATAGTATCCAATATCCCAAAGGCGACCGAGGAGATTGAGGACCGGGAAAC
CCTGGCCCTCCTGGCAGCGCGGAGTGAGAACGAGGGCACTTTGGATGGGGAGACATACATCGAGAAGTAC
ACGCGGGGCGTGCTGCAGGTGGAGAATATCCTGAGCCTGGAGCGGCTCCGGCAGGCTGTCACGGTGAAGG
AAGCGCTTTCCACCAAAGCGAGGCACATTCGGAGAAGCCTCAGTACACCGAACGTTCACAACGTCTCCTC
TAGCCGGCCAGATCTCTCTGGCTTCGATGAAGACGATAAGGGCTGGCCCGAGAACCAGTTAGACGTGTCT
GACTACAGCTCCAGCTACCAAGACGTCGCGTGCTATGGGACTTTACCCAGGGACTCACCTCGCAGGAGCA
AGGAAGGTTGTCCATCAGAGAATCCTCATGCCTTAACAGTCAGCCCTTTTAAAGCGTTCTCTCCTCAGCC
ACCAAAGTTCTTCAAACCCCTCATGCCTGTAAAAGAGGAGCATAAGAAAAGGTTGGCCCTGGAAGCCAGA
CCTCTCCTAAGCCAAGAGGACTCGGAAGAGGAGGAAAACGAGCTGGAAGCTCTCAGCAGGAAGCTGATGC
TTACACAGCCTTATGTGCCCGTGGAGTTCGCTGACTTCAGTGTTTACAATGCCAGCTTGGAGAACAGGGA
GTGGTCCTCTTCTAAGGCGGACCTGACAGACTCGAGAGCCTTGGAGAAAGCAGTGTCCCGTAGCCCTACC
ACCAGCAGCCTCACCAGTGGCTACTTCTCCCACAGTGCCTCCAATGCCACTCTGTCTGACATGGCAGTCC
CCTCCAGCGACAGCTCAGACCAGCTTGCCGTCTCGACAAAGGAGGTCGAGTGCGCCGAGCCCCCGGGACC
ATCACTTGCACCGGATGTCAGACGAGCTTCGAATCAGGAGCTTACAGAAGTAGGAAGAGGCTCAGGGAAG
GATGAGACAATCGCTGTGCCGCTGGAGGAAAACAGTGCCTTACCCAAGGGGACCCCGTCACCCCAGAGCA
TCCCTGAGGAAAGTTCCAGAATGCCATGCAGGACTGCTTCATGTTCAGAACTGGATGTCGGCCCCAGCAA
AGATGGCCACCAAGCCAGAGAATTCTGCCCAGGAGAGGTGACGATAGAACACACTACAAACATTTTGGAG
GACCATTCCTTCACAGAGTTCATGGGTGTTTCTGATGGCAAAGACTTTGATGGTTTGGCAGATTGTTCTG
TAGGGGAGCCCTCCAGGAGGAGGGCTCTAACAAACGAAACAGACCATAAAGGTATCCCAGAAAGACCTCC
AGATGCCGACCGGCTGCATCCCAAGATAGAGAACGACCAGGAAGCCACAGCCACTCGGTAAGCTAGATAA
GTAATGATCATAATCAGCCATATCACATCTGTAGAGGTTTTACTTGCTTTAAAAAACCTCCCACACCTCC
CCCTGAACCTGAAACATAAAATGAATGCAATTGTTGTTGTTAACTTGTTTATTGCAGCTTATAATGGTTA
CAAATAAAGCAATAGCATCACAAATTTCACAAATAAAGCATTTTTTTCACTGCATTCTAGTTGTGGTTTG
TCCAAACTCATCAATGTATCTTATCATGTCTGGATCCCCGGGTACCGAGCTCGAATTCGTAATCATGTCA
TAGCTGTTTCCTGTGTGAAATTGTTATCCGCTCACAATTCCACACAACATACGAGCCGGAAGCATAAAGT
GTAAAGCCTGGGGTGCCTAATGAGTGAGCTAACTCACATTAATTGCGTTGCGCTCACTGCCCGCTTTCCA
GTCGGGAAACCTGTCGTGCCAGCTGCATTAATGAATCGGCCAACGCGCGGGGAGAGGCGGTTTGCGTATT
GGGCGCTCTTCCGCTTCCTCGCTCACTGACTCGCTGCGCTCGGTCGTTCGGCTGCGGCGAGCGGTATCAG
CTCACTCAAAGGCGGTAATACGGTTATCCACAGAATCAGGGGATAACGCAGGAAAGAACATGTGAGCAAA
AGGCCAGCAAAAGGCCAGGAACCGTAAAAAGGCCGCGTTGCTGGCGTTTTTCCATAGGCTCCGCCCCCCT
GACGAGCATCACAAAAATCGACGCTCAAGTCAGAGGTGGCGAAACCCGACAGGACTATAAAGATACCAGG
CGTTTCCCCCTGGAAGCTCCCTCGTGCGCTCTCCTGTTCCGACCCTGCCGCTTACCGGATACCTGTCCGC
CTTTCTCCCTTCGGGAAGCGTGGCGCTTTCTCATAGCTCACGCTGTAGGTATCTCAGTTCGGTGTAGGTC
GTTCGCTCCAAGCTGGGCTGTGTGCACGAACCCCCCGTTCAGCCCGACCGCTGCGCCTTATCCGGTAACT
ATCGTCTTGAGTCCAACCCGGTAAGACACGACTTATCGCCACTGGCAGCAGCCACTGGTAACAGGATTAG
CAGAGCGAGGTATGTAGGCGGTGCTACAGAGTTCTTGAAGTGGTGGCCTAACTACGGCTACACTAGAAGA
ACAGTATTTGGTATCTGCGCTCTGCTGAAGCCAGTTACCTTCGGAAAAAGAGTTGGTAGCTCTTGATCCG
GCAAACAAACCACCGCTGGTAGCGGTGGTTTTTTTGTTTGCAAGCAGCAGATTACGCGCAGAAAAAAAGG
ATCTCAAGAAGATCCTTTGATCTTTTCTACGGGGTCTGACGCTCAGTGGAACGAAAACTCACGTTAAGGG
ATTTTGGTCATGAGATTATCAAAAAGGATCTTCACCTAGATCCTTTTAAATTAAAAATGAAGTTTTAAAT
CAATCTAAAGTATATATGAGTAAACTTGGTCTGACAGTTACCAATGCTTAATCAGTGAGGCACCTATCTC
AGCGATCTGTCTATTTCGTTCATCCATAGTTGCCTGACTCCCCGTCGTGTAGATAACTACGATACGGGAG
GGCTTACCATCTGGCCCCAGTGCTGCAATGATACCGCGAGACCCACGCTCACCGGCTCCAGATTTATCAG
CAATAAACCAGCCAGCCGGAAGGGCCGAGCGCAGAAGTGGTCCTGCAACTTTATCCGCCTCCATCCAGTC
TATTAATTGTTGCCGGGAAGCTAGAGTAAGTAGTTCGCCAGTTAATAGTTTGCGCAACGTTGTTGCCATT
GCTACAGGCATCGTGGTGTCACGCTCGTCGTTTGGTATGGCTTCATTCAGCTCCGGTTCCCAACGATCAA
GGCGAGTTACATGATCCCCCATGTTGTGCAAAAAAGCGGTTAGCTCCTTCGGTCCTCCGATCGTTGTCAG
AAGTAAGTTGGCCGCAGTGTTATCACTCATGGTTATGGCAGCACTGCATAATTCTCTTACTGTCATGCCA
TCCGTAAGATGCTTTTCTGTGACTGGTGAGTACTCAACCAAGTCATTCTGAGAATAGTGTATGCGGCGAC
CGAGTTGCTCTTGCCCGGCGTCAATACGGGATAATACCGCGCCACATAGCAGAACTTTAAAAGTGCTCAT
CATTGGAAAACGTTCTTCGGGGCGAAAACTCTCAAGGATCTTACCGCTGTTGAGATCCAGTTCGATGTAA
CCCACTCGTGCACCCAACTGATCTTCAGCATCTTTTACTTTCACCAGCGTTTCTGGGTGAGCAAAAACAG
GAAGGCAAAATGCCGCAAAAAAGGGAATAAGGGCGACACGGAAATGTTGAATACTCATACTCTTCCTTTT
TCAATATTATTGAAGCATTTATCAGGGTTATTGTCTCATGAGCGGATACATATTTGAATGTATTTAGAAA
AATAAACAAATAGGGGTTCCGCGCACATTTCCCCGAAAAGTGCCACCTGACGTCTAAGAAACCATTATTA
TCATGACATTAACCTATAAAAATAGGCGTATCACGAGGCCCTTTCGTCTCGCGCGTTTCGGTGATGACGG
TGAAAACCTCTGACACATGCAGCTCCCGGAGACGGTCACAGCTTGTCTGTAAGCGGATGCCGGGAGCAGA
CAAGCCCGTCAGGGCGCGTCAGCGGGTGTTGGCGGGTGTCGGGGCTGGCTTAACTATGCGGCATCAGAGC
AGATTGTACTGAGAGTGCACCATATGCGGTGTGAAATACCGCACAGATGCGTAAGGAGAAAATACCGCAT
CAGGCGCCATTCGCCATTCAGGCTGCGCAACTGTTGGGAAGGGCGATCGGTGCGGGCCTCTTCGCTATTA
CGCCAGCTGGCGAAAGGGGGATGTGCTGCAAGGCGATTAAGTTGGGTAACGCCAGGGTTTTCCCAGTCAC
GACGTTGTAAAACGACGGCCAGTGCCAAGTTGGGATCTTTGCATTGGCCCACGGCTCTCAGGATGGGGAT
GCTCCCCTTCAGCACCCGGTTCCCCTTGGAAACTGATGGTCCTGGCTCTGTGGCATGGCAGTGGCACTGT
GAGGAGCCCCCTACCAGCAGCACACAGTGGGGTTGGCACTGCCACGCTCCGGATGCCGCGCTCTGATCCA
ACCCCATAATCAAGGGAACCCGAATTGCCCCATCATTGCCCCCACCACCCCCATCCTGCCGGGCCCTCAC
ACCCCACGCTGCCTTCTGGTGACATTCCCCAGCCCAAACCCACGGCTTCATGGCTACCGCGGGGCATTTC
CCATTGCCGCCCCATTATCAGCTCTGCACACCTCCCGCTGTACCCATGCCTCGTGGCTGCCCTTCTTTGA
CGTATAATCTTCTAATTAATACCCGGCCTTGTCAAAGTGGAGCACAAACGTTAATTAATTCCCCAGCAGG
CAGGTAATTAACAGTGTGACTCCCTTTTTGCTGCGAGTGGGGCTGATACAGAGAGATGTGGCACTATGGA
GCCCACGGGGTCCTGGCACTGGGTGCCCACGGAGGTCCCCATGTGCTGCAGTGTCACCGCCTCCGAGGAG
ACAGTATTGTCCCTGCGGTGTCCCTGCAGCTCAGCTCTGTCCACAGGGCCACCTCCAGTTTGGAGGGGAC
ACAATGCAGCCCCGATGCAACCCATCCTCGCAGCATCCCAGGGACAAAGACCCCACTGCAAGACCGCACA
CAGGGCTGGGTCCCGCTCCCCTAATATCTACAGTGCTTCTTGCATGGCCCCTTAATCAATGCAGTTAATC
AGCATGCGCTCATGCACCGCTCTGGAGCTGCAAAGCCCCTCGCAGCGCTGCTCACCAACACCGCGCACCG
CCCCGGCCCAGCCTGCAGCACGCGCTGCAAACAGGAAAGAAACAAAATATTGCCCAAATGTAGGCAAAGG
CATTCGGCTGCCTTGACCTCCGCCGGGCCGGGCCCTGCCTGACTCAGCTCCTTACTCAGCGCTCGCTTCC
TCCCTCCGGCTGCCACCGCCGCAGCGCACACCCTGACAAAGAGTGGCCCTTAACGGGCTCTGAGGTGCAC
CCAGCAGTGCACTCAGCAGTCCAAGGGCCGGCCTGGAGGTTTGCACCGCTACGTGCTGACATTAGCATTG
AACTTGGCCCTGGGTAGTGCTGCAGGCCGGGCGGGGTGGGTGTAGAGAGTGCAGCGCGCGTTGCACCCGG
TGCCCCTTCCCCTCCCTTGCATCCCAGCAGGCTGCACCCCAGCACCAGGCCCGTGCATGCATGCTCCTGG
TGTTATTGCAGCCTGGTGCATGCATGCGTCTTGATGGTGCAGCGCTGTGCATGCATCCTCCTTGGTGTGT
AGCAGTCTAGTGCATGCATACCCCTCGGTGTTATTGCTGCTCTGTGCACGCACGCTCATTGTATCACTTC
ATCCCAGTGCATGCACTCACACTGGAGCGATTGCTGCTCGGTGCACGCACACTCATTGTATCACTGCAGC
TCAGTGGCTGCACGCACACCGGTGTTATTGCTGCTCGGTGCGTGCATGCACATCAGTGTCGCTGCAGCTC
AGTGCATGCACGCTCATTGCCCATCGCTATCCCTGCCTCTCCTGCTGGCGCTCCCCGGGAGGTGACTTCA
AGGGGACCGCAGGACCACCTCGGGGGTGGGGGGAGGGCTGCACACGCGGACCCCGCTCCCCCTCCCCAAC
AAAGCACTGTGGAATCAAAAAGGGGGGAGGGGGGATGGAGGGGCGCGTCACACCCCCGCCCCACACCCTC
ACC
